Addgene plasmid #51289: pBudORF2-CH
Purpose: expresses the codon optimized ORF2 of L1RP with his tag
Depositing lab: Astrid Roy-Engel. Depositing organization: Tulane University. Publication: Evolutionary conservation of the functional modularity of primate and murine LINE-1 elements. Wagstaff BJ, Barnerssoi M, Roy-Engel AM. PLoS One. 2011 May 10;6(5):e19672. doi: 10.1371/journal.pone.0019672. PubMed 21572950.
Backbone
  Vector backbone: pBudCE4.1
  Backbone manufacturer: Invitrogen
  Backbone size w/o insert (bp): 4595
  Vector type: Mammalian Expression
Growth in bacteria
  Bacterial resistance: Bleocin (Zeocin), 50 μg/mL
  Growth temperature: 37°C
  Growth strain: DH5alpha
  Copy number: Unknown
Gene/Insert
  Gene/Insert name: L1 ORF2 (alt names: L1RE1; Line1)
  Species: H. sapiens (human)
  Entrez Gene: L1RE1 (a.k.a. L1.2, LRE1)
  Promoter: CMV
  Tag / fusion protein: Myc (C terminal on backbone); His (C terminal on backbone)
  Cloning method: Unknown
  Sequencing primers: 5′ CMV-F; 3′ EBV-rev
Terms and licenses: Academic/Nonprofit Terms; Industry Terms: Not Available to Industry
Depositor comments: This plasmid was created using the codon optimized L1RP as a source for the ORF2 coding sequence.
How to cite: pBudORF2-CH was a gift from Astrid Roy-Engel (Addgene plasmid # 51289 ; http://n2t.net/addgene:51289 ; RRID:Addgene_51289)
