[The description below was written by a language model from this plasmid's Addgene catalogue record and pLannotate feature annotations shown in this document.]
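Description:
pBudORF2-CH is a mammalian expression plasmid built on the dual-promoter pBudCE4.1 backbone, carrying the ORF2 coding sequence of the human LINE-1 element L1RP in codon-optimized form. The full sequence record is 8,430 nt. It is propagated in E. coli through a high-copy ColE1/pUC-type origin. Selection relies on a single Sh ble (bleomycin/Zeocin resistance) gene driven by tandem SV40 early and EM7 promoters, so the same marker can work in both mammalian cells and bacteria. This cassette is terminated by an SV40 polyadenylation signal.

The ORF2 insert (about 3.8 kb, annotated as LORF2_HUMAN) sits downstream of the CMV immediate-early enhancer/promoter, with a T7 promoter between the CMV promoter and the coding sequence. ORF2 encodes the LINE-1 protein with the endonuclease and reverse transcriptase activities needed for target-primed reverse transcription during retrotransposition. The catalogue entry lists C-terminal Myc and His tags supplied by the backbone, but the automated feature table does not annotate them separately, so their presence and reading frame rest on the depositor's description. The second expression unit of the backbone consists of the EF-1α promoter, a V5 epitope tag and the bGH polyadenylation signal. No insert is annotated there, so it appears to be empty. Several short annotated fragments (HIV-1 LTR, rop, bom, lacZα, a partial ble match) are probably backbone remnants or annotation artefacts rather than functional elements.

The stated purpose is expression of tagged, codon-optimized L1RP ORF2 in mammalian cells. This lets ORF2 protein be supplied separately from the rest of the LINE-1 element, which fits the associated study of the functional modularity of primate and murine LINE-1 elements.
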