Features (pLannotate 1.2.2; 18 found; start..end, strand, type, name):
     10..389     +  enhancer       CMV enhancer: human cytomegalovirus immediate early enhancer
    390..593     +  promoter       CMV promoter: human cytomegalovirus (CMV) immediate early promoter
    589..622     +  LTR            5' LTR (truncated) (fragment): truncated 5' long terminal repeat (LTR) from HIV-1
    638..656     +  promoter       T7 promoter: promoter for bacteriophage T7 RNA polymerase
    723..4547    +  CDS            LORF2_HUMAN: Experimental evidence at protein level: Swiss-Prot protein existence level 1. Has a reverse transcriptase activity required for target- primed reverse transcription of the LINE-1 element mRNA, a crucial step in LINE-1 retrotransposition. Has also an endonuclease activity that allows the introduction of nicks in the chromosomal target DNA. Cleaves DNA in AT-rich regions between a 5' stretch of purines and a 3' stretch of pyrimidines, corresponding to sites of LINE-1 integration in the genome. From Homo sapiens (Human).
   4647..4768    -  polyA_signal   SV40 poly(A) signal: SV40 polyadenylation signal
   4763..4888    -  CDS            ble (fragment): BLE_KLEPN - Experimental evidence at protein level: Swiss-Prot protein existence level 1. Binding protein with a strong affinity to the bleomycin family of antibiotics. Binds to CL990; an antimitotic-antibiotic compound. From Klebsiella pneumoniae.
   4898..5272    -  CDS            BleoR: antibiotic-binding protein; Sh ble from Streptoalloteichus hindustanus; confers resistance to bleomycin, phleomycin, and Zeocin™
   5291..5338    -  promoter       EM7 promoter: synthetic bacterial promoter&nbsp
   5386..5702    -  promoter       SV40 promoter: SV40 enhancer and early promoter
   5724..6886    +  promoter       EF-1α promoter: strong constitutive promoter for human elongation factor EF-1α
   6962..7003    +  CDS            V5 tag: epitope tag from simian virus 5
   7059..7283    +  polyA_signal   bGH poly(A) signal: bovine growth hormone polyadenylation signal
   7287..7305    +  promoter       SV40 promoter (fragment): SV40 enhancer and early promoter
   7415..8003    -  rep_origin     ori: high-copy-number ColE1/pMB1/pBR322/pUC origin of replication
   8121..8156    +  CDS            rop (fragment): Rop protein, which maintains plasmids at low copy number; rop
   8258..8359    +  misc_feature   bom (fragment): basis of mobility region from pBR322
   8365..2       -  CDS            lacZα (fragment) (across the origin): LacZα fragment of β-galactosidase; lacZ fragment
>Addgene plasmid #51289 | pBudORF2-CH | depositor full sequence | sequence record 78371 | pBudORF2-CH sequence 8430 bps
GCGCGCGTTGACATTGATTATTGACTAGTTATTAATAGTAATCAATTACGGGGTCATTAGTTCATAGCCC
ATATATGGAGTTCCGCGTTACATAACTTACGGTAAATGGCCCGCCTGGCTGACCGCCCAACGACCCCCGC
CCATTGACGTCAATAATGACGTATGTTCCCATAGTAACGCCAATAGGGACTTTCCATTGACGTCAATGGG
TGGACTATTTACGGTAAACTGCCCACTTGGCAGTACATCAAGTGTATCATATGCCAAGTACGCCCCCTAT
TGACGTCAATGACGGTAAATGGCCCGCCTGGCATTATGCCCAGTACATGACCTTATGGGACTTTCCTACT
TGGCAGTACATCTACGTATTAGTCATCGCTATTACCATGGTGATGCGGTTTTGGCAGTACATCAATGGGC
GTGGATAGCGGTTTGACTCACGGGGATTTCCAAGTCTCCACCCCATTGACGTCAATGGGAGTTTGTTTTG
GCACCAAAATCAACGGGACTTTCCAAAATGTCGTAACAACTCCGCCCCATTGACGCAAATGGGCGGTAGG
CGTGTACGGTGGGAGGTCTATATAAGCAGAGCTCTCTGGCTAACTAGAGAACCCACTGCTTACTGGCTTA
TCGAAATTAATACGACTCACTATAGGGAGACCCAAGCTTGGATCTGCAGCAACTAATGAGCAAAATCACC
AGCTAACATCATAGCCGCCACCATGACCGGCAGCACCAGCCACATCACCATCCTGACCCTGAACATCAAC
GGCCTGAACAGCGCCATCAAGCGGCACCGGCTGGCCAGCTGGATCAAGAGCCAGGACCCCAGCGTGTGCT
GCATCCAGGAGACCCACCTGACCTGCCGGGACACCCACCGGCTGAAGATTAAGGGCTGGCGGAAGATCTA
CCAGGCCAACGGCAAGCAGAAGAAGGCCGGCGTGGCCATCCTTGTCAGCGACAAGACCGACTTCAAGCCC
ACCAAGATCAAGCGGGACAAGGAGGGCCACTACATCATGGTGAAGGGCAGCATCCAGCAGGAGGAGCTGA
CCATCCTGAACATCTACGCCCCCAACACTGGTGCCCCCCGGTTCATCAAACAAGTTCTGAGCGACCTTCA
GCGGGACCTGGACAGCCACACCCTGATCATGGGCGACTTCAACACCCCCCTGAGCACCCTGGACCGGAGC
ACCCGGCAGAAGGTGAACAAGGACACCCAGGAGCTGAACAGCGCCCTGCACCAGGCCGACCTGATCGACA
TCTACCGGACCCTGCACCCCAAGAGCACCGAGTACACCTTCTTCAGCGCCCCCCACCACACCTACAGCAA
GATCGACCACATCGTGGGCAGCAAGGCCCTGCTGAGCAAGTGCAAGCGGACTGAGATCATCACCAACTAC
CTGAGCGACCACAGCGCCATCAAGCTGGAGCTGCGGATCAAGAACCTGACCCAGAGCCGGAGCACCACCT
GGAAGCTGAACAACCTGCTGCTGAACGACTACTGGGTTCACAACGAGATGAAGGCCGAGATCAAGATGTT
CTTCGAGACCAACGAGAACAAGGACACCACCTACCAGAACCTGTGGGACGCCTTCAAGGCCGTGTGCCGG
GGCAAGTTCATCGCCCTGAACGCCTACAAGCGGAAGCAGGAGCGGAGCAAGATCGACACCCTGACCAGCC
AGCTGAAGGAGCTGGAGAAGCAGGAGCAGACCCACAGCAAGGCCAGTCGGCGGCAGGAGATCACCAAGAT
CCGGGCCGAGCTGAAGGAGATCGAGACCCAGAAGACCCTTCAGAAGATCAACGAGAGCCGGAGCTGGTTC
TTCGAGCGGATCAACAAGATCGACCGGCCCCTGGCCCGGCTGATCAAGAAGAAGCGGGAGAAGAACCAGA
TCGACACCATCAAGAACGACAAGGGCGACATCACCACCGACCCCACCGAGATCCAGACCACCATCCGGGA
GTACTACAAGCACCTGTACGCCAACAAGCTGGAGAATCTAGAGGAGATGGACACCTTCCTGGACACCTAC
ACCCTGCCCCGGCTGAACCAGGAGGAGGTGGAGAGCCTGAACCGGCCCATCACCGGCAGCGAGATCGTGG
CCATCATCAACAGCCTGCCCACCAAGAAGAGCCCCGGCCCCGACGGCTTCACCGCCGAGTTCTACCAGCG
GTACAAGGAGGAGCTGGTGCCCTTCCTGCTGAAGCTGTTCCAGAGCATCGAGAAGGAGGGCATCCTGCCC
AACAGCTTCTACGAGGCCAGCATCATCCTGATCCCCAAGCCCGGCCGGGACACCACCAAGAAGGAGAACT
TCCGGCCCATCAGCCTGATGAACATCGACGCCAAGATCCTGAACAAGATCCTGGCCAACCGGATTCAGCA
GCACATCAAGAAGCTGATCCACCACGACCAAGTTGGCTTCATCCCCGGCATGCAAGGATGGTTCAACATC
CGGAAGAGCATCAACGTGATCCAGCACATCAACCGGGCCAAGGACAAGAACCACATGATCATCAGCATCG
ACGCCGAGAAGGCTTTCGACAAGATCCAGCAGCCCTTCATGCTGAAGACCCTGAACAAGCTGGGCATCGA
CGGCACCTACTTCAAGATCATCCGGGCCATCTACGACAAGCCCACCGCCAACATCATCCTGAACGGCCAG
AAGCTGGAGGCTTTCCCCCTGAAGACCGGCACCCGGCAGGGCTGCCCCCTGAGCCCCCTGCTGTTCAACA
TCGTGCTGGAGGTGCTGGCCCGGGCCATCCGGCAGGAGAAGGAGATCAAGGGCATCCAGCTGGGCAAGGA
GGAGGTGAAGCTGAGCCTGTTCGCCGACGACATGATCGTGTACCTGGAGAACCCTATTGTTAGCGCCCAG
AACCTGCTGAAGCTGATCAGCAACTTCAGTAAAGTTAGCGGCTACAAGATCAACGTGCAGAAGAGCCAGG
CTTTCCTGTACACCAATAACCGGCAGACCGAGAGCCAGATCATGGGCGAGCTGCCCTTCACCATCGCCAG
CAAGCGGATCAAGTACCTGGGCATCCAGCTGACTCGGGACGTCAAGGACCTGTTCAAGGAGAACTACAAG
CCCCTGCTGAAGGAGATCAAGGAGGAGACCAACAAGTGGAAGAACATCCCCTGTAGCTGGGTGGGCCGGA
TCAACATCGTGAAGATGGCCATCCTGCCGAAAGTTATCTATCGGTTCAACGCCATCCCCATCAAGCTGCC
CATGACCTTCTTCACCGAGCTGGAGAAGACCACCCTGAAGTTCATCTGGAACCAGAAGCGGGCCCGGATC
GCCAAGAGCATCCTGAGCCAGAAGAACAAGGCCGGCGGCATCACCCTGCCCGACTTCAAGCTGTACTACA
AGGCCACCGTGACCAAGACCGCCTGGTACTGGTACCAGAACCGGGACATCGACCAGTGGAACCGGACCGA
GCCCAGCGAGATCATGCCCCACATCTACAACTACCTGATCTTCGACAAGCCCGAGAAGAACAAGCAGTGG
GGCAAGGACAGCCTGTTCAACAAGTGGTGCTGGGAGAACTGGCTGGCCATCTGCCGGAAGCTGAAGCTGG
ACCCCTTCCTGACCCCCTACACCAAGATCAACAGCCGGTGGATCAAGGACCTGAACGTGAAGCCCAAGAC
CATCAAGACCCTGGAGGAGAACCTGGGCATCACCATCCAGGACATCGGCGTGGGCAAGGACTTCATGAGC
AAGACCCCCAAGGCCATGGCCACCAAGGACAAGATCGACAAGTGGGACCTGATCAAGCTGAAGAGCTTCT
GCACCGCCAAGGAGACCACCATCCGGGTGAACCGGCAGCCCACCACCTGGGAGAAGATTTTCGCCACCTA
CAGCAGCGACAAGGGCCTGATCAGCCGGATCTACAACGAGCTGAAGCAGATTTACAAGAAGAAGACCAAC
AACCCCATCAAGAAGTGGGCCAAGGACATGAACCGGCACTTCAGCAAGGAGGACATCTACGCCGCCAAGA
AGCACATGAAGAAGTGCAGCAGCAGCCTGGCCATCCGGGAGATGCAGATCAAGACCACCATGCGGTATCA
CCTGACCCCCGTGCGGATGGCCATCATCAAGAAGAGCGGCAACAACCGATGCTGGCGGGGCTGCGGCGAG
ATCGGCACCCTGCTGCACTGCTGGTGGGACTGCAAGCTGGTGCAGCCCCTGTGGAAGAGCGTGTGGCGGT
TCCTGCGGGACCTGGAGCTGGAGATCCCCTTCGACCCCGCCATCCCCCTGCTGGGCATCTACCCCAACGA
GTACAAGAGCTGCTGCTACAAGGACACCTGCACCCGGATGTTCATCGCCGCCCTGTTCACCATCGCCAAG
ACCTGGAACCAGCCCAAGTGCCCCACCATGATCGACTGGATCAAGAAGATGTGGCACATCTACACTATGG
AGTACTACGCCGCCATCAAGAACGACGAGTTCATCAGCTTCGTGGGCACCTGGATGAAGCTGGAGACCAT
CATCCTGAGCAAGCTGAGCCAGGAGCAGAAGACCAAGCACCGGATCTTCAGCCTGATCGGCGGCAACGGA
TCCGAACAAAAACTCATCTCAGAAGAGGATCTGAATATGCATACCGGTCATCATCACCATCACCATTGAG
TTTGATCCCCGGGAATTCAGACATGATAAGATACATTGATGAGTTTGGACAAACCACAACTAGAATGCAG
TGAAAAAAATGCTTTATTTGTGAAATTTGTGATGCTATTGCTTTATTTGTAACCATTATAAGCTGCAATA
AACAAGTTGGGGTGGGCGAAGAACTCCAGCATGAGATCCCCGCGCTGGAGGATCATCCAGCCGGCGTCCC
GGAAAACGATTCCGAAGCCCAACCTTTCATAGAAGGCGGCGGTGGAATCGAAATCTCGTAGCACGTGTCA
GTCCTGCTCCTCGGCCACGAAGTGCACGCAGTTGCCGGCCGGGTCGCGCAGGGCGAACTCCCGCCCCCAC
GGCTGCTCGCCGATCTCGGTCATGGCCGGCCCGGAGGCGTCCCGGAAGTTCGTGGACACGACCTCCGACC
ACTCGGCGTACAGCTCGTCCAGGCCGCGCACCCACACCCAGGCCAGGGTGTTGTCCGGCACCACCTGGTC
CTGGACCGCGCTGATGAACAGGGTCACGTCGTCCCGGACCACACCGGCGAAGTCGTCCTCCACGAAGTCC
CGGGAGAACCCGAGCCGGTCGGTCCAGAACTCGACCGCTCCGGCGACGTCGCGCGCGGTGAGCACCGGAA
CGGCACTGGTCAACTTGGCCATGGTTTAGTTCCTCACCTTGTCGTATTATACTATGCCGATATACTATGC
CGATGATTAATTGTCAACACGTGCTGATCAGATCCGAAAATGGATATACAAGCTCCCGGGAGCTTTTTGC
AAAAGCCTAGGCCTCCAAAAAAGCCTCCTCACTACTTCTGGAATAGCTCAGAGGCAGAGGCGGCCTCGGC
CTCTGCATAAATAAAAAAAATTAGTCAGCCATGGGGCGGAGAATGGGCGGAACTGGGCGGAGTTAGGGGC
GGGATGGGCGGAGTTAGGGGCGGGACTATGGTTGCTGACTAATTGAGATGCATGCTTTGCATACTTCTGC
CTGCTGGGGAGCCTGGGGACTTTCCACACCTGGTTGCTGACTAATTGAGATGCATGCTTTGCATACTTCT
GCCTGCTGGGGAGCCTGGGGACTTTCCACACCCTCGTCGAGCTAGCTTCGTGAGGCTCCGGTGCCCGTCA
GTGGGCAGAGCGCACATCGCCCACAGTCCCCGAGAAGTTGGGGGGAGGGGTCGGCAATTGAACCGGTGCC
TAGAGAAGGTGGCGCGGGGTAAACTGGGAAAGTGATGTCGTGTACTGGCTCCGCCTTTTTCCCGAGGGTG
GGGGAGAACCGTATATAAGTGCAGTAGTCGCCGTGAACGTTCTTTTTCGCAACGGGTTTGCCGCCAGAAC
ACAGGTAAGTGCCGTGTGTGGTTCCCGCGGGCCTGGCCTCTTTACGGGTTATGGCCCTTGCGTGCCTTGA
ATTACTTCCACCTGGCTCCAGTACGTGATTCTTGATCCCGAGCTGGAGCCAGGGGCGGGCCTTGCGCTTT
AGGAGCCCCTTCGCCTCGTGCTTGAGTTGAGGCCTGGCCTGGGCGCTGGGGCCGCCGCGTGCGAATCTGG
TGGCACCTTCGCGCCTGTCTCGCTGCTTTCGATAAGTCTCTAGCCATTTAAAATTTTTGATGACCTGCTG
CGACGCTTTTTTTCTGGCAAGATAGTCTTGTAAATGCGGGCCAGGATCTGCACACTGGTATTTCGGTTTT
TGGGCCCGCGGCCGGCGACGGGGCCCGTGCGTCCCAGCGCACATGTTCGGCGAGGCGGGGCCTGCGAGCG
CGGCCACCGAGAATCGGACGGGGGTAGTCTCAAGCTGGCCGGCCTGCTCTGGTGCCTGGCCTCGCGCCGC
CGTGTATCGCCCCGCCCTGGGCGGCAAGGCTGGCCCGGTCGGCACCAGTTGCGTGAGCGGAAAGATGGCC
GCTTCCCGGCCCTGCTCCAGGGGGCTCAAAATGGAGGACGCGGCGCTCGGGAGAGCGGGCGGGTGAGTCA
CCCACACAAAGGAAAAGGGCCTTTCCGTCCTCAGCCGTCGCTTCATGTGACTCCACGGAGTACCGGGCGC
CGTCCAGGCACCTCGATTAGTTCTGGAGCTTTTGGAGTACGTCGTCTTTAGGTTGGGGGGAGGGGTTTTA
TGCGATGGAGTTTCCCCACACTGAGTGGGTGGAGACTGAAGTTAGGCCAGCTTGGCACTTGATGTAATTC
TCGTTGGAATTTGCCCTTTTTGAGTTTGGATCTTGGTTCATTCTCAAGCCTCAGACAGTGGTTCAAAGTT
TTTTTCTTCCATTTCAGGTGTCGTGAACACGTGGTCGCGGCCGCTTCGAAGGTACCAGCACAGTGGACTC
GAGAGATCTGGCCGGCTGGGCCCGTTTCGAAGGTAAGCCTATCCCTAACCCTCTCCTCGGTCTCGATTCT
ACGCGTACCGGTCATCATCACCATCACCATTGAGTTTAAACCCGCTGATCAGCCTCGACTGTGCCTTCTA
GTTGCCAGCCATCTGTTGTTTGCCCCTCCCCCGTGCCTTCCTTGACCCTGGAAGGTGCCACTCCCACTGT
CCTTTCCTAATAAAATGAGGAAATTGCATCGCATTGTCTGAGTAGGTGTCATTCTATTCTGGGGGGTGGG
GTGGGGCAGGACAGCAAGGGGGAGGATTGGGAAGACAATAGCAGGCATGCTGGGGATGCGGTGGGCTCTA
TGGCTTCTGAGGCGGAAAGAACCAGTGGCGGTAATACGGTTATCCACAGAATCAGGGGATAACGCAGGAA
AGAACATGTGAGCAAAAGGCCAGCAAAAGGCCAGGAACCGTAAAAAGGCCGCGTTGCTGGCGTTTTTCCA
TAGGCTCCGCCCCCCTGACGAGCATCACAAAAATCGACGCTCAAGTCAGAGGTGGCGAAACCCGACAGGA
CTATAAAGATACCAGGCGTTTCCCCCTGGAAGCTCCCTCGTGCGCTCTCCTGTTCCGACCCTGCCGCTTA
CCGGATACCTGTCCGCCTTTCTCCCTTCGGGAAGCGTGGCGCTTTCTCATAGCTCACGCTGTAGGTATCT
CAGTTCGGTGTAGGTCGTTCGCTCCAAGCTGGGCTGTGTGCACGAACCCCCCGTTCAGCCCGACCGCTGC
GCCTTATCCGGTAACTATCGTCTTGAGTCCAACCCGGTAAGACACGACTTATCGCCACTGGCAGCAGCCA
CTGGTAACAGGATTAGCAGAGCGAGGTATGTAGGCGGTGCTACAGAGTTCTTGAAGTGGTGGCCTAACTA
CGGCTACACTAGAAGGACAGTATTTGGTATCTGCGCTCTGCTGAAGCCAGTTACCTTCGGAAAAAGAGTT
GGTAGCTCTTGATCCGGCAAACAAACCACCGCTGGTAGCGGTGGTTTTTTTGTTTGCAAGCAGCAGATTA
CGCGCAGAAAAAAAGGATCTCAAGAAGATCCTTTGATCTTTTCTACGGGGTCTGACGCTCAGTGGAACGA
AAACTCACGTTAAGGGATTTTGGTCATGACATTAACCTATAAAAATAGGCGTATCACGAGGCCCTTTCGT
CTCGCGCGTTTCGGTGATGACGGTGAAAACCTCTGACACATGCAGCTCCCGGAGACGGTCACAGCTTGTC
TGTAAGCGGATGCCGGGAGCAGACAAGCCCGTCAGGGCGCGTCAGCGGGTGTTGGCGGGTGTCGGGGCTG
GCTTAACTATGCGGCATCAGAGCAGATTGTACTGAGAGTGCACCATATATGCGGTGTGAAATACCGCACA
GATGCGTAAGGAGAAAATACCGCATCAGGCGCCATTCGCCATTCAGGCTGCGCAACTGTTGGGAAGGGCG
ATCGGTGCGGGCCTCTTCGCTATTACGCCA
