>Addgene plasmid #51289 | pBudORF2-CH | addgene partial sequence | sequence record 79350 | EBV_rev
CTCAATGGTGATGGTGATGATGACCGGTATGCATATTCAGATCCTCTTCTGAGATGAGTTTTTGTTCGGA
TCCGTTGCCGCCGATCAGGCTGAAGATCCGGTGCTTGGTCTTCTGCTCCTGGCTCAGCTTGCTCAGGATG
ATGGTCTCCAGCTTCATCCAGGTGCCCACGAAGCTGATGAACTCGTCGTTCTTGATGGCGGCGTAGTACT
CCATAGTGTAGATGTGCCACATCTTCTTGATCCAGTCGATCATGGTGGGGCACTTGGGCTGGTTCCAGGT
CTTGGCGATGGTGAACAGGGCGGCGATGAACATCCGGGTGCAGGTGTCCTTGTAGCAGCAGCTCTTGTAC
TCGTTGGGGTAGATGCCCAGCAGGGGGATGGCGGGGTCGAAGGGGATCTCCAGCTCCAGGTCCCGCAGGA
ACCGCCACACGCTCTTCCACAGGGGCTGCACCAGCTTGCAGTCCCACCAGCAGTGCAGCAGGGTGCCGAT
CTCGCCGCAGCCCCGCCAGCATCGGTTGTTGCCGCTCTTCTTGATGATGGCCATCCGCACGGGGGTCAGG
TGATACCGCATGGTGGTCTTGATCTGCATCTCCCGGATGGCCAGGCTGCTGCTGCACTTCTTCATGTGCT
TCTTGGCGGCGTAGATGTCCTCCTTGCTGAAGTGCCGGTTCATGTCCTTGGCCCACTTCTTGATGGGGTT
GTTGGTCTTCTTCTTGTAAATCTGCTTCAGCTCGTTGTAGATCCGGCTGATCAGGCCCTTGTCGCTGCTG
TAGGTGGCGAAAATCTTCTCCCAGGTGGTGGGCTGCCGGTTCACCCGGATGGTGGTCTCCTTGGCGGTGC
AGAAGCTCTTCAGCTTGATCAGGTCCCACTTGT
