>Addgene plasmid #51289 | pBudORF2-CH | addgene partial sequence | sequence record 80512 | CMV-F 5'-CGCAAATGGGCGGTAGGCGTG-3'
CTCTCTGGCTAACTAGAGAACCCACTGCTTACTGGCTTATCGAAATTAATACGACTCACTATAGGGAGAC
CCAAGCTTGGATCTGCAGCAACTAATGAGCAAAATCACCAGCTAACATCATAGCCGCCACCATGACCGGC
AGCACCAGCCACATCACCATCCTGACCCTGAACATCAACGGCCTGAACAGCGCCATCAAGCGGCACCGGC
TGGCCAGCTGGATCAAGAGCCAGGACCCCAGCGTGTGCTGCATCCAGGAGACCCACCTGACCTGCCGGGA
CACCCACCGGCTGAAGATTAAGGGCTGGCGGAAGATCTACCAGGCCAACGGCAAGCAGAAGAAGGCCGGC
GTGGCCATCCTTGTCAGCGACAAGACCGACTTCAAGCCCACCAAGATCAAGCGGGACAAGGAGGGCCACT
ACATCATGGTGAAGGGCAGCATCCAGCAGGAGGAGCTGACCATCCTGAACATCTACGCCCCCAACACTGG
TGCCCCCCGGTTCATCAAACAAGTTCTGAGCGACCTTCAGCGGGACCTGGACAGCCACACCCTGATCATG
GGCGACTTCAACACCCCCCTGAGCACCCTGGACCGGAGCACCCGGCAGAAGGTGAACAAGGACACCCAGG
AGCTGAACAGCGCCCTGCACCAGGCCGACCTGATCGACATCTACCGGACCCTGCACCCCAAGAGCACCGA
GTACACCTTCTTCAGCGCCCCCCACCACACCTACAGCAAGATCGACCACATCGTGGGCAGCAAGGCCCTG
CTGAGCAAGTGCAAGCGGACTGAGATCATCACCAACTACCTGAGCGACCACAGCGCCATCAAGCTGGAGC
TGCGGATCAAGAACCTGA
